>Addgene plasmid #197533 | pEPOZ0CM0138 | addgene full sequence | sequence record 387314 | Addgene NGS Result
TTTACTCATATATACTTTAGATTGATTTAAAACTTCATTTTTAATTTAAAAGGATCTAGGTGAAGATCCT
TTTTGATAATCTCATGACCAAAATCCCTTAACGTGAGTTTTCGTTCCACTGAGCGTCAGACCCCGTAGAA
AAGATCAAAGGATCTTCTTGAGATCCTTTTTTTCTGCGCGTAATCTGCTGCTTGCAAACAAAAAAACCAC
CGCTACCAGCGGTGGTTTGTTTGCCGGATCAAGAGCTACCAACTCTTTTTCCGAAGGTAACTGGCTTCAG
CAGAGCGCAGATACCAAATACTGTTCTTCTAGTGTAGCCGTAGTTAGGCCACCACTTCAAGAACTCTGTA
GCACCGCCTACATACCTCGCTCTGCTAATCCTGTTACCAGTGGCTGCTGCCAGTGGCGATAAGTCGTGTC
TTACCGGGTTGGACTCAAGACGATAGTTACCGGATAAGGCGCAGCGGTCGGGCTGAACGGGGGGTTCGTG
CACACAGCCCAGCTTGGAGCGAACGACCTACACCGAACTGAGATACCTACAGCGTGAGCTATGAGAAAGC
GCCACGCTTCCCGAAGGGAGAAAGGCGGACAGGTATCCGGTAAGCGGCAGGGTCGGAACAGGAGAGCGCA
CGAGGGAGCTTCCAGGGGGAAACGCCTGGTATCTTTATAGTCCTGTCGGGTTTCGCCACCTCTGACTTGA
GCGTCGATTTTTGTGATGCTCGTCAGGGGGGCGGAGCCTGTGGAAAAACGCCAGCAACGCGGCCTTTTTA
CGGTTCCTGGCCTTTTGCTGGCCTTTTGCTCACATGTTCTTTCCTGCGTTATCCCCTGATTCTGTGGATA
ACCGTATTACCGCCTTTGAGTGAGCTGATACCGCTCGCCGCAGCCGAACGACCGAGCGCAGCGAGTCAGT
GAGCGAGGAAGCCTGCATAACGCGAAGTAATCTTTTCGGTTTTAAAGAAAAAGGGCAGGGTGGTGACACC
TTGCCCTTTTTTGCCGGACTGCAGGGTCTCAAATGGCGAGTGTTGAAGGTGATGATGATTTCGGAAGTTC
TTCGTCAAGGTCTTATCAAGATCAACTATACACAGAGCTATGGAAAGTTTGTGCAGGTCCATTAGTGGAA
GTTCCTCGTGCTCAAGAGAGAGTTTTCTACTTCCCTCAGGGTCACATGGAACAACTTGTGGCGTCAACTA
ATCAAGGAATCAATTCAGAAGAAATACCTGTTTTTGATCTTCCTCCAAAGATACTTTGTCGAGTTCTTGA
TGTCACTTTAAAGGCGGAGCATGAAACAGATGAGGTTTACGCTCAGATCACATTACAACCAGAGGAAGAT
CAAAGTGAACCAACAAGTCTTGATCCACCTATTGTTGGACCAACTAAGCAAGAGTTTCATTCGTTTGTTA
AGATTTTAACGGCTTCAGATACAAGCACTCATGGTGGATTCTCTGTTCTTCGTAAACACGCCACTGAATG
CTTGCCTTCTTTGGATATGACACAAGCTACTCCTACTCAAGAACTTGTGACTAGAGATCTTCATGGCTTT
GAATGGAGGTTTAAGCATATATTCAGAGGACAACCACGGAGGCATTTGCTTACTACGGGTTGGAGTACAT
TTGTATCCTCGAAAAGACTTGTAGCTGGAGATGCTTTTGTGTTCTTGAGGGGTGAGAATGGGGATTTACG
GGTTGGAGTGAGACGATTAGCTCGGCATCAAAGCACAATGCCTACTTCGGTTATTTCAAGTCAGAGCATG
CATTTGGGAGTTCTTGCTACAGCTTCTCATGCTGTGCGTACAACAACAATCTTTGTTGTCTTTTACAAGC
CTAGGATAAGCCAATTCATAGTTGGGGTGAACAAGTATATGGAAGCTATAAAGCATGGATTTTCTCTCGG
TACCCGATTCAGAATGAGGTTTGAAGGAGAAGAGTCTCCTGAGAGAATATTTACTGGTACGATTGTGGGA
AGTGGAGATCTATCTTCACAATGGCCAGCTTCTAAATGGAGGTCATTGCAGGTACAATGGGATGAGCCAA
CAACAGTTCAAAGACCAGATAAAGTCTCACCATGGGAGATAGAGCCTTTCTTGGCAACTTCCCCAATTTC
AACTCCTGCTCAACAACCACAATCGAAATGCAAGCGGTCAAGACCCATCGAGCCATCAGTTAAAACACCA
GCCCCACCTAGTTTCTTGTACAGCCTCCCTCAGAGCCAAGATTCCATTAATGCATCCCTTAAACTGTTTC
AAGATCCATCACTTGAGAGAATTTCAGGTGGATACTCCTCAAACAACAGCTTCAAACCCGAGACTCCTCC
TCCTCCAACGAATTGTAGCTATAGGTTGTTTGGATTTGATCTCACAAGCAATTCTCCTGCTCCAATCCCT
CAAGACAAGCAACCGATGGATACTTGTGGAGCTGCCAAGTGTCAAGAACCCATCACTCCAACCTCAATGA
GTGAGCAGAAGAAGCAACAAACATCAAGAAGTCGAACTAAAGTGCAAATGCAAGGCATTGCGGTTGGTCG
TGCGGTTGATTTAACACTGTTGAAATCTTACGATGAACTGATTGATGAGCTTGAGGAGATGTTTGAGATT
CAAGGACAGCTTCTTGCCCGAGACAAATGGATCGTTGTCTTCACTGATGATGAAGGAGATATGATGCTTG
CTGGTGATGATCCGTGGAATGAGTTTTGCAAGATGGCAAAGAAGATATTTATATATTCGAGCGATGAGGT
TAAGAAAATGACAACGAAACTGAAGATTTCTTCGTCGTTAGAGAATGAGGAATATGGTAATGAATCATTC
GAAAATCGTAGTAGGGGGGGTTCGCGAGACCGAATTCCAGAAATCATCCTTAGCGAAAGCTAAGGATTTT
TTTTATCTGAAATTCTGCCTCGTGATACGCCTATTTTTATAGGTTAATGTCATGATAATAATGGTTTCTT
AGACGTCAGGTGGCACTCGAGTTGATCGGGCACGTAAGAGGTTCCAACTTTCACCATAATGAAATAAGAT
CACTACCGGGCGTATTTTTTGAGTTATCGAGATTTTCAGGAGCTAAGGAAGCTAAAATGGAGAAAAAAAT
CACTGGATATACCACCGTTGATATATCCCAATGGCATCGTAAAGAACATTTTGAGGCATTTCAGTCAGTT
GCTCAATGTACCTATAACCAGACCGTTCAGCTGGATATTACGGCCTTTTTAAAGACCGTAAAGAAAAATA
AGCACAAGTTTTATCCGGCCTTTATTCACATTCTTGCCCGCCTGATGAATGCTCATCCGGAATTTCGTAT
GGCAATGAAAGACGGTGAGCTGGTGATATGGGATAGTGTTCACCCTTGTTACACCGTTTTCCATGAGCAA
ACTGAAACGTTTTCATCGCTCTGGAGTGAATACCACGACGATTTCCGGCAGTTTCTACACATATATTCGC
AAGATGTGGCGTGTTACGGTGAAAACCTGGCCTATTTCCCTAAAGGGTTTATTGAGAATATGTTTTTCGT
CTCAGCCAATCCCTGGGTGAGTTTCACCAGTTTTGATTTAAACGTGGCCAATATGGACAACTTCTTCGCC
CCCGTTTTCACCATGGGCAAATATTATACGCAAGGCGACAAGGTGCTGATGCCGCTGGCGATTCAGGTTC
ATCATGCCGTTTGTGATGGCTTCCATGTCGGCAGAATGCTTAATGAATTACAACAGTACTGCGATGAGTG
GCAGGGCGGGGCGTAATTTGATATCGAGCTCGCTTGGACTCCTGTTGATAGATCCAGTAATGACCTCAGA
ACTCCATCTGGATTTGTTCAGAACGCTCGGTTGCCGCCGGGCGTTTTTTATTGGTGAGAATCCAAGCCTC
GAGCTGTCAGACCAAG
Features (pLannotate 1.2.2; 7 found; start..end, strand, type, name):
    158..746     +  rep_origin     ori: high-copy-number ColE1/pMB1/pBR322/pUC origin of replication
    941..998     -  terminator     his operon terminator: This putative transcriptin terminator from the E. coli his operon has a 2-bp deletion introduced during synthesis. Its efficiency has not been determined.
   1013..2818    +  CDS            ARF18: ARFR_ARATH - Experimental evidence at protein level: Swiss-Prot protein existence level 1. Auxin response factors (ARFs) are transcriptional factors that bind specifically to the DNA sequence 5'-TGTCTC-3' found in the auxin-responsive promoter elements (AuxREs). Could act as transcriptional activator or repressor. Formation of heterodimers with Aux/IAA proteins may alter their ability to modulate early auxin response genes expression. From Arabidopsis thaliana (Mouse-ear cress).
   2840..2883    +  terminator     bacterial terminator: putative bacterial transcription terminator
   2969..3066    +  promoter       cat promoter: promoter of the E. coli cat gene encoding chloramphenicol acetyltransferase
   3067..3723    +  CDS            cat: CAT_ECOLX - Experimental evidence at protein level: Swiss-Prot protein existence level 1. This enzyme is an effector of chloramphenicol resistance in bacteria. From Escherichia coli. This protein is used as a marker in many commonly used cloning vectors, such as pACYC184.
   3747..3841    +  terminator     lambda t0 terminator: transcription terminator from phage lambda
