[The description below was written by a language model from this plasmid's Addgene catalogue record and pLannotate feature annotations shown in this document.]
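Description:
pEPOZ0CM0138 is a Phytobricks Level 0 part plasmid, a small (about 3.9 kb) synthetic-biology storage vector built on the pUAP4 universal acceptor backbone and maintained in E. coli. It replicates from a high-copy ColE1/pUC-type origin and is selected with chloramphenicol through a cat gene driven by its native cat promoter and followed by the lambda t0 terminator. The part was inserted by SapI-mediated cloning, which destroyed both SapI sites in the process.

The payload is the coding sequence of Arabidopsis thaliana ARF18, an auxin response factor that binds TGTCTC-type auxin-responsive promoter elements and may act as a transcriptional activator or repressor. As the insert name indicates, the stop codon has been omitted, the usual format for a coding part meant to be joined in frame to a C-terminal fusion partner during later assembly. The annotated features show no plant or bacterial promoter upstream of the ARF18 sequence. Instead, the insert is flanked by bacterial transcription terminators (a his operon terminator on one side and a putative bacterial terminator on the other), which insulate the part from read-through transcription in the cloning host. The plasmid is therefore a source of a standardised part, not an expression construct in its own right. It would normally be combined with promoter, tag and terminator parts in Type IIS (Golden Gate-style) assemblies to build plant transcription units. The associated publication concerns a split-luciferase method for assessing transcription factor–DNA interactions when tuning plant promoters, which suggests use as a transcription factor fusion component, but the record does not state the specific downstream constructs made from this part.
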