Addgene plasmid #197533: pEPOZ0CM0138
Purpose: Phytobricks Level 0 part
Depositing lab: Nicola Patron. Depositing organization: Earlham Institute. Publication: Tuning Plant Promoters Using a Simple Split Luciferase Method to Assess Transcription Factor-DNA Interactions. Cai YM, Witham S, Patron NJ. ACS Synth Biol. 2023 Nov 17;12(11):3482-3486. doi: 10.1021/acssynbio.3c00094. Epub 2023 Oct 19. PubMed 37856867.
Backbone
  Vector backbone: pUAP4
  Vector type: Synthetic Biology
Growth in bacteria
  Bacterial resistance: Chloramphenicol, 25 μg/mL
  Growth temperature: 37°C
  Growth strain: DH5alpha
  Copy number: High Copy
Gene/Insert
  Gene/Insert name: ARF18_w/o_stop
  Species: A. thaliana (mustard weed)
  Cloning method: Restriction Enzyme; 5′ cloning site SapI (destroyed during cloning); 3′ cloning site SapI (destroyed during cloning)
Terms and licenses: Academic/Nonprofit Terms; Industry Terms: Not Available to Industry
Depositor comments: Please visit https://doi.org/10.1101/2023.02.13.528283 for bioRxiv preprint.
How to cite: pEPOZ0CM0138 was a gift from Nicola Patron (Addgene plasmid # 197533 ; http://n2t.net/addgene:197533 ; RRID:Addgene_197533)
